Addgene plasmid #212018: pRSETB/mStayGold(c4)
Purpose: For N-terminal tagging with mStayGold. c4 is the appendage that facilitates fusions to the C-terminus of mStayGold.
Depositing lab: Atsushi Miyawaki. Depositing organization: RIKEN Center for Brain Science. Publication: StayGold variants for molecular fusion and membrane-targeting applications. Ando R, Shimozono S, Ago H, Takagi M, Sugiyama M, Kurokawa H, Hirano M, Niino Y, Ueno G, Ishidate F, Fujiwara T, Okada Y, Yamamoto M, Miyawaki A. Nat Methods. 2023 Nov 30. doi: 10.1038/s41592-023-02085-6. PubMed 38036853.
Backbone
  Vector backbone: pRSETB
  Backbone manufacturer: ThermoFisher
  Backbone size w/o insert (bp): 2900
  Total vector size (bp): 3600
  Vector type: Bacterial Expression
  Backbone size (bp): 2900
  Promoter: T7
  Tag / fusion protein: 6xHis, T7 tag, Xpress tag, mStayGold(c4) (N terminal on backbone)
Growth in bacteria
  Bacterial resistance: Ampicillin, 100 μg/mL
  Growth temperature: 37°C
  Growth strain: DH5alpha
  Copy number: High Copy
Gene/Insert
  Gene/Insert name: mStayGold(c4)
  Species: Synthetic
  Insert size (bp): 711
  Promoter: T7
  Cloning method: Restriction Enzyme; 5′ cloning site BamHI (unknown if destroyed); 3′ cloning site EcoRI (unknown if destroyed)
  Sequencing primers: 5′ T7; 3′ pRSET reverse
Terms and licenses: Academic/Nonprofit Terms; Industry Terms: Not Available to Industry
Depositor comments: Please visit https://doi.org/10.21203/rs.3.rs-2941917/v1 for ResearchSquare preprint.
How to cite: pRSETB/mStayGold(c4) was a gift from Atsushi Miyawaki (Addgene plasmid # 212018 ; http://n2t.net/addgene:212018 ; RRID:Addgene_212018)
