[The description below was written by a language model from this plasmid's Addgene catalogue record and pLannotate feature annotations shown in this document.]
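Description:
pRSETB/mStayGold(c4) is a bacterial expression plasmid of about 3.6 kb built on the commercial pRSETB backbone. It carries a synthetic 711 bp coding sequence for mStayGold(c4), a monomeric variant of the StayGold fluorescent protein. The plasmid replicates at high copy in E. coli from a ColE1/pUC-type origin and is selected with ampicillin through the bla (β-lactamase) gene and its own promoter. An f1 phage origin is also present, which in principle allows single-stranded DNA production.

Expression is driven by the bacteriophage T7 promoter, followed by the T7 gene 10 ribosome binding site and closed by a T7 terminator, so protein production requires a host that supplies T7 RNA polymerase. The open reading frame begins with the standard pRSET leader: a 6xHis tag for metal-affinity purification (annotated in the feature table as a fragment of a composite tag), the T7 gene 10 leader tag, and the Xpress epitope, which includes an enterokinase cleavage site. The mStayGold(c4) insert was cloned between BamHI and EcoRI downstream of this leader. The automated annotation does not label it, but it would fall in the unannotated gap between the Xpress tag and the terminator region. Short hits annotated as SET1, lacZα and lacI fragments appear to be backbone remnants rather than functional elements.

According to the record, "c4" is an appendage at the C-terminus of mStayGold that facilitates fusing a partner protein there. The construct therefore serves as a source of the fluorescent protein for N-terminal tagging of proteins of interest, and it also allows production of the tagged fluorescent protein in bacteria.
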