Features (pLannotate 1.2.2; 13 found; start..end, strand, type, name):
     20..38      +  promoter       T7 promoter: promoter for bacteriophage T7 RNA polymerase
     70..92      +  RBS            RBS: efficient ribosome binding site from bacteriophage T7 gene 10 (Olins and Rangwala, 1989)
    112..132     +  CDS            capTEV™ (fragment): composite tag for in vivo biotinylation, TEV protease cleavage, and 6xHis tagging
    133..165     +  CDS            T7 tag (gene 10 leader): leader peptide from bacteriophage T7 gene 10 promotes efficient translation in E. coli
    169..192     +  CDS            Xpress™ tag: Xpress™ epitope tag, including an enterokinase recognition and cleavage site
    929..978     +  CDS            SET1 (fragment): solubility-enhancement tag derived from T7 phage gene 10B
    986..1033    +  terminator     T7 terminator: transcription terminator for bacteriophage T7 RNA polymerase
   1059..1125    +  CDS            lacZα (fragment): LacZα fragment of β-galactosidase; lacZ fragment
   1130..1558    +  rep_origin     f1 ori (sequence partly withheld): f1 bacteriophage origin of replication; arrow indicates direction of (+) strand synthesis
   1611..1715    +  promoter       AmpR promoter: bla
   1716..2576    +  CDS            AmpR: β-lactamase; bla; confers resistance to ampicillin, carbenicillin, and related antibiotics
   2747..3335    +  rep_origin     ori: high-copy-number ColE1/pMB1/pBR322/pUC origin of replication
   3518..3571    +  CDS            lacI (fragment): lac repressor; lacI; The lac repressor binds to the lac operator to inhibit transcription in E. coli. This inhibition can be relieved by adding lactose or isopropyl-β-D-thiogalactopyranoside (IPTG).
>Addgene plasmid #212018 | pRSETB/mStayGold(c4) | addgene full sequence | sequence record 419226 | Addgene NGS Result
GATCTCGATCCCGCGAAATTAATACGACTCACTATAGGGAGACCACAACGGTTTCCCTCTAGAAATAATT
TTGTTTAACTTTAAGAAGGAGATATACATATGCGGGGTTCTCATCATCATCATCATCATGGTATGGCTAG
CATGACTGGTGGACAGCAAATGGGTCGGGATCTGTACGACGATGACGATAAGGATCCGATGGTGTCTACA
GGCGAGGAGCTGTTTACCGGCGTGGTGCCCTTCAAGTTCCAGCTGAAGGGCACCATCAACGGCAAGAGCT
TCACCGTGGAAGGCGAGGGCGAGGGCAATAGCCACGAGGGCAGCCACAAAGGCAAGTACGTGTGCACCAG
CGGCAAACTGCCAATGTCTTGGGCCGCCCTGGGAACTAGCTTCGGCTATGGCATGAAGTACTACACCAAG
TACCCCAGCGGCCTGAAGAACTGGTTCCACGAGGTGATGCCCGAGGGCTTCACCTACGACAGACACATCC
AGTACAAGGGCGACGGCAGCATCCACGCCAAGCACCAGCACTTCATGAAGAACGGCACCTACCACAACAT
CGTGGAGTTCACCGGCCAGGACTTCAAGGAGAACAGCCCCGTGCTGACCGGCGACATGGACGTGAGCCTG
CCCAACGAGGTGCAGCACATCCCCATAGATGACGGCGTGGAGTGCACAGTGACCCTGCAGTACCCTCTGC
TGAGCGACGAGAGCAAGTGCGTGGAGGCCTACCAGAACACCATCATCAAGCCCCTGCACAATCAGCCAGC
CCCCGATGTGCCATTCCACTGGATCAGAAAGCAGTACACCCAGAGCAAGGACGACACCGAGGAGAGAGAC
CACATCATCCAGAGCGAGACCCTGGAGGCCCACCTGCCATGGCACGAGCCTTCTGCTTCTGCCGTGTAAG
AATTCGAAGCTTGATCCGGCTGCTAACAAAGCCCGAAAGGAAGCTGAGTTGGCTGCTGCCACCGCTGAGC
AATAACTAGCATAACCCCTTGGGGCCTCTAAACGGGTCTTGAGGGGTTTTTTGCTGAAAGGAGGAACTAT
ATCCGGATCTGGCGTAATAGCGAAGAGGCCCGCACCGATCGCCCTTCCCAACAGTTGCGCAGCCTGAATG
GCGAATGGG
[124 nt withheld, positions 1130-1253]
C
[91 nt withheld, positions 1255-1345]
A
[49 nt withheld, positions 1347-1395]
CCTTTGACGTTGGAGTCCACGTTCTTT
[37 nt withheld, positions 1423-1459]
ACCCTATCTCGGTCTATTCTTTTGATTTATAAGGGATTTTGCCGATTTCGGCCTATTGGTTAAAAAATGA
GCTGATTTAACAAAAATTTAACGCGAATTTTAACAAAATATTAACGCTTACAATTTAGGTGGCACTTTTC
GGGGAAATGTGCGCGGAACCCCTATTTGTTTATTTTTCTAAATACATTCAAATATGTATCCGCTCATGAG
ACAATAACCCTGATAAATGCTTCAATAATATTGAAAAAGGAAGAGTATGAGTATTCAACATTTCCGTGTC
GCCCTTATTCCCTTTTTTGCGGCATTTTGCCTTCCTGTTTTTGCTCACCCAGAAACGCTGGTGAAAGTAA
AAGATGCTGAAGATCAGTTGGGTGCACGAGTGGGTTACATCGAACTGGATCTCAACAGCGGTAAGATCCT
TGAGAGTTTTCGCCCCGAAGAACGTTTTCCAATGATGAGCACTTTTAAAGTTCTGCTATGTGGCGCGGTA
TTATCCCGTATTGACGCCGGGCAAGAGCAACTCGGTCGCCGCATACACTATTCTCAGAATGACTTGGTTG
AGTACTCACCAGTCACAGAAAAGCATCTTACGGATGGCATGACAGTAAGAGAATTATGCAGTGCTGCCAT
AACCATGAGTGATAACACTGCGGCCAACTTACTTCTGACAACGATCGGAGGACCGAAGGAGCTAACCGCT
TTTTTGCACAACATGGGGGATCATGTAACTCGCCTTGATCGTTGGGAACCGGAGCTGAATGAAGCCATAC
CAAACGACGAGCGTGACACCACGATGCCTGTAGCAATGGCAACAACGTTGCGCAAACTATTAACTGGCGA
ACTACTTACTCTAGCTTCCCGGCAACAATTAATAGACTGGATGGAGGCGGATAAAGTTGCAGGACCACTT
CTGCGCTCGGCCCTTCCGGCTGGCTGGTTTATTGCTGATAAATCTGGAGCCGGTGAGCGTGGGTCTCGCG
GTATCATTGCAGCACTGGGGCCAGATGGTAAGCCCTCCCGTATCGTAGTTATCTACACGACGGGGAGTCA
GGCAACTATGGATGAACGAAATAGACAGATCGCTGAGATAGGTGCCTCACTGATTAAGCATTGGTAACTG
TCAGACCAAGTTTACTCATATATACTTTAGATTGATTTAAAACTTCATTTTTAATTTAAAAGGATCTAGG
TGAAGATCCTTTTTGATAATCTCATGACCAAAATCCCTTAACGTGAGTTTTCGTTCCACTGAGCGTCAGA
CCCCGTAGAAAAGATCAAAGGATCTTCTTGAGATCCTTTTTTTCTGCGCGTAATCTGCTGCTTGCAAACA
AAAAAACCACCGCTACCAGCGGTGGTTTGTTTGCCGGATCAAGAGCTACCAACTCTTTTTCCGAAGGTAA
CTGGCTTCAGCAGAGCGCAGATACCAAATACTGTTCTTCTAGTGTAGCCGTAGTTAGGCCACCACTTCAA
GAACTCTGTAGCACCGCCTACATACCTCGCTCTGCTAATCCTGTTACCAGTGGCTGCTGCCAGTGGCGAT
AAGTCGTGTCTTACCGGGTTGGACTCAAGACGATAGTTACCGGATAAGGCGCAGCGGTCGGGCTGAACGG
GGGGTTCGTGCACACAGCCCAGCTTGGAGCGAACGACCTACACCGAACTGAGATACCTACAGCGTGAGCT
ATGAGAAAGCGCCACGCTTCCCGAAGGGAGAAAGGCGGACAGGTATCCGGTAAGCGGCAGGGTCGGAACA
GGAGAGCGCACGAGGGAGCTTCCAGGGGGAAACGCCTGGTATCTTTATAGTCCTGTCGGGTTTCGCCACC
TCTGACTTGAGCGTCGATTTTTGTGATGCTCGTCAGGGGGGCGGAGCCTATGGAAAAACGCCAGCAACGC
GGCCTTTTTACGGTTCCTGGCCTTTTGCTGGCCTTTTGCTCACATGTTCTTTCCTGCGTTATCCCCTGAT
TCTGTGGATAACCGTATTACCGCCTTTGAGTGAGCTGATACCGCTCGCCGCAGCCGAACGACCGAGCGCA
GCGAGTCAGTGAGCGAGGAAGCGGAAGAGCGCCCAATACGCAAACCGCCTCTCCCCGCGCGTTGGCCGAT
TCATTAATGCAG
