>Addgene plasmid #212018 | pRSETB/mStayGold(c4) | depositor partial sequence | sequence record 413964 | region covered
ATGGTGTCTACAGGCGAGGAGCTGTTTACCGGCGTGGTGCCCTTCAAGTTCCAGCTGAAGGGCACCATCA
ACGGCAAGAGCTTCACCGTGGAAGGCGAGGGCGAGGGCAATAGCCACGAGGGCAGCCACAAAGGCAAGTA
CGTGTGCACCAGCGGCAAACTGCCAATGTCTTGGGCCGCCCTGGGAACTAGCTTCGGCTATGGCATGAAG
TACTACACCAAGTACCCCAGCGGCCTGAAGAACTGGTTCCACGAGGTGATGCCCGAGGGCTTCACCTACG
ACAGACACATCCAGTACAAGGGCGACGGCAGCATCCACGCCAAGCACCAGCACTTCATGAAGAACGGCAC
CTACCACAACATCGTGGAGTTCACCGGCCAGGACTTCAAGGAGAACAGCCCCGTGCTGACCGGCGACATG
GACGTGAGCCTGCCCAACGAGGTGCAGCACATCCCCATAGATGACGGCGTGGAGTGCACAGTGACCCTGC
AGTACCCTCTGCTGAGCGACGAGAGCAAGTGCGTGGAGGCCTACCAGAACACCATCATCAAGCCCCTGCA
CAATCAGCCAGCCCCCGATGTGCCATTCCACTGGATCAGAAAGCAGTACACCCAGAGCAAGGACGACACC
GAGGAGAGAGACCACATCATCCAGAGCGAGACCCTGGAGGCCCACCTGCCATGGCACGAGCCTTCTGCTT
CTGCCGTGTAA
